Addgene plasmid #240002: pET15b His SUMO mNeon (loop1)PPM1H
Purpose: Expresses His SUMO mNeon (inserted in loop 1) PPM1H phosphatase in bacterial cells
Depositing lab: Suzanne Pfeffer. Depositing organization: Stanford University. Publication: Allosteric regulation of the Golgi-localized PPM1H phosphatase by Rab GTPases modulates LRRK2 substrate dephosphorylation in Parkinson's disease. Adhikari A, Tripathi A, Chiang CY, Sherpa P, Pfeffer SR. J Biol Chem. 2025 Sep 3:110679. doi: 10.1016/j.jbc.2025.110679. PubMed 40912655.
Backbone
  Vector backbone: pET15b
  Vector type: Bacterial Expression
Growth in bacteria
  Bacterial resistance: Ampicillin, 100 μg/mL
  Growth temperature: 37°C
  Growth strain: DH5alpha
  Copy number: High Copy
Gene/Insert
  Gene/Insert name: His SUMO mNeon (loop 1) PPM1H
  Species: H. sapiens (human)
  Entrez Gene: PPM1H (a.k.a. ARHCL1, NERPP-2C, URCC2)
  Cloning method: Gibson Cloning
  Sequencing primers: 5′ T4 promoter
Terms and licenses: Academic/Nonprofit Terms; Industry Terms: Not Available to Industry
How to cite: pET15b His SUMO mNeon (loop1)PPM1H was a gift from Suzanne Pfeffer (Addgene plasmid # 240002 ; http://n2t.net/addgene:240002 ; RRID:Addgene_240002)
