[The description below was written by a language model from this plasmid's Addgene catalogue record and pLannotate feature annotations shown in this document.]
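Description:
pET15b His SUMO mNeon (loop1)PPM1H is a bacterial expression plasmid built on the pET15b backbone for producing a fluorescently tagged form of the human phosphatase PPM1H in E. coli. It replicates from a ColE1/pBR322-type origin, with the bom region and rop gene also annotated, although the catalogue lists it as high copy. Selection is by ampicillin through the bla gene. Fragments of the tetracycline resistance gene and its promoter are leftovers from the pBR322-derived backbone and are not functional markers.

Expression is driven by a T7 promoter followed by a lac operator and the T7 gene 10 ribosome binding site. The plasmid also carries lacI, so transcription depends on T7 RNA polymerase from the host and can be induced with IPTG. It ends at a T7 terminator. The open reading frame encodes, according to the catalogue, an N-terminal His tag (not separately annotated in the feature table) and then a SUMO domain that the annotation matches to human SUMO1. Such domains are generally used to aid solubility and allow tag removal by a SUMO protease.

The phosphatase coding sequence follows and is split into two parts by an mNeonGreen insertion, in line with the stated placement of the fluorescent protein within loop 1 of PPM1H. The annotation tool labels the two flanking segments as rodent Ppm1j fragments, most likely a homology hit to a related family member, since the catalogue identifies the gene as human PPM1H. A short fragment annotated as a T7 gene 10B-derived tag lies downstream of the insert and is probably backbone sequence.

The construct is suited to affinity purification of recombinant fluorescent PPM1H. The associated publication studies regulation of this Golgi-localized phosphatase by Rab GTPases and its dephosphorylation of LRRK2 substrates.
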