Features (pLannotate 1.2.2; 22 found; start..end, strand, type, name):
    104..208     +  promoter       AmpR promoter: bla
    209..1069    +  CDS            AmpR: β-lactamase; bla; confers resistance to ampicillin, carbenicillin, and related antibiotics
   1240..1828    +  rep_origin     ori: high-copy-number ColE1/pMB1/pBR322/pUC origin of replication
   2014..2153    -  misc_feature   bom: basis of mobility region from pBR322
   2255..2446    -  CDS            rop: Rop protein, which maintains plasmids at low copy number; rop
   2463..2843    +  CDS            YPB1_ECOLX: Protein predicted: Swiss-Prot protein existence level 4. From Escherichia coli.
   3085..3709    -  CDS            TcR (fragment): tetracycline efflux protein; tet; confers resistance to tetracycline
   3724..3745    -  protein_bind   CAP binding site: CAP binding activates transcription in the presence of cAMP. E. coli catabolite activator protein
   3758..4840    -  CDS            lacI: lac repressor; lacI; The lac repressor binds to the lac operator to inhibit transcription in E. coli. This inhibition can be relieved by adding lactose or isopropyl-β-D-thiogalactopyranoside (IPTG).
   4841..4918    -  promoter       lacI promoter: lacI
   4926..5205    -  CDS            TcR (fragment): tetracycline efflux protein; tet; confers resistance to tetracycline
   5227..5245    +  promoter       T7 promoter: promoter for bacteriophage T7 RNA polymerase
   5246..5270    +  protein_bind   lac operator: The lac repressor binds to the lac operator to inhibit transcription in E. coli. This inhibition can be relieved by adding lactose or isopropyl-β-D-thiogalactopyranoside (IPTG). lac repressor encoded by lacI
   5285..5307    +  RBS            RBS: efficient ribosome binding site from bacteriophage T7 gene 10 (Olins and Rangwala, 1989)
   5338..5625    +  CDS            SUMO1: SUMO1_HUMAN - Also known as SMT3C, SMT3H3, UBL1. Experimental evidence at protein level: Swiss-Prot protein existence level 1. Ubiquitin-like protein that can be covalently attached to proteins as a monomer or a lysine-linked polymer. Covalent attachment via an isopeptide bond to its substrates requires prior activation by the E1 complex SAE1-SAE2 and linkage to the E2 enzyme UBE2I, and can be promoted by E3 ligases such as PIAS1-4, RANBP2 or CBX4. This post- translational modification on lysine residues of proteins plays a crucial role in a number of cellular processes such as nuclear transpo
   5626..5958    +  CDS            Ppm1j (fragment): PPM1J_MOUSE - Also known as Ppp2cz. Experimental evidence at protein level: Swiss-Prot protein existence level 1. From Mus musculus (Mouse).
   5998..6705    +  CDS            mNeonGreen: mNeonGreen is a basic (constitutively fluorescent) green/yellow fluorescent protein published in 2013, derived from Branchiostoma lanceolatum. It is reported to be a very rapidly-maturing monomer with moderate acid sensitivity.
   6730..7851    +  CDS            Ppm1j (fragment): PPM1J_RAT - Also known as Ppp2cz. Experimental evidence at protein level: Swiss-Prot protein existence level 1. From Rattus norvegicus (Rat).
   7897..7946    +  CDS            SET1 (fragment): solubility-enhancement tag derived from T7 phage gene 10B
   7954..8001    +  terminator     T7 terminator: transcription terminator for bacteriophage T7 RNA polymerase
   8024..8128    -  CDS            TcR (fragment): tetracycline efflux protein; tet; confers resistance to tetracycline
   8176..8204    -  promoter       tet promoter: E. coli promoter for tetracycline efflux protein gene
>Addgene plasmid #240002 | pET15b His SUMO mNeon (loop1)PPM1H | addgene full sequence | sequence record 486750 | Addgene NGS Result
TTCTTGAAGACGAAAGGGCCTCGTGATACGCCTATTTTTATAGGTTAATGTCATGATAATAATGGTTTCT
TAGACGTCAGGTGGCACTTTTCGGGGAAATGTGCGCGGAACCCCTATTTGTTTATTTTTCTAAATACATT
CAAATATGTATCCGCTCATGAGACAATAACCCTGATAAATGCTTCAATAATATTGAAAAAGGAAGAGTAT
GAGTATTCAACATTTCCGTGTCGCCCTTATTCCCTTTTTTGCGGCATTTTGCCTTCCTGTTTTTGCTCAC
CCAGAAACGCTGGTGAAAGTAAAAGATGCTGAAGATCAGTTGGGTGCACGAGTGGGTTACATCGAACTGG
ATCTCAACAGCGGTAAGATCCTTGAGAGTTTTCGCCCCGAAGAACGTTTTCCAATGATGAGCACTTTTAA
AGTTCTGCTATGTGGCGCGGTATTATCCCGTGTTGACGCCGGGCAAGAGCAACTCGGTCGCCGCATACAC
TATTCTCAGAATGACTTGGTTGAGTACTCACCAGTCACAGAAAAGCATCTTACGGATGGCATGACAGTAA
GAGAATTATGCAGTGCTGCCATAACCATGAGTGATAACACTGCGGCCAACTTACTTCTGACAACGATCGG
AGGACCGAAGGAGCTAACCGCTTTTTTGCACAACATGGGGGATCATGTAACTCGCCTTGATCGTTGGGAA
CCGGAGCTGAATGAAGCCATACCAAACGACGAGCGTGACACCACGATGCCTGCAGCAATGGCAACAACGT
TGCGCAAACTATTAACTGGCGAACTACTTACTCTAGCTTCCCGGCAACAATTAATAGACTGGATGGAGGC
GGATAAAGTTGCAGGACCACTTCTGCGCTCGGCCCTTCCGGCTGGCTGGTTTATTGCTGATAAATCTGGA
GCCGGTGAGCGTGGGTCTCGCGGTATCATTGCAGCACTGGGGCCAGATGGTAAGCCCTCCCGTATCGTAG
TTATCTACACGACGGGGAGTCAGGCAACTATGGATGAACGAAATAGACAGATCGCTGAGATAGGTGCCTC
ACTGATTAAGCATTGGTAACTGTCAGACCAAGTTTACTCATATATACTTTAGATTGATTTAAAACTTCAT
TTTTAATTTAAAAGGATCTAGGTGAAGATCCTTTTTGATAATCTCATGACCAAAATCCCTTAACGTGAGT
TTTCGTTCCACTGAGCGTCAGACCCCGTAGAAAAGATCAAAGGATCTTCTTGAGATCCTTTTTTTCTGCG
CGTAATCTGCTGCTTGCAAACAAAAAAACCACCGCTACCAGCGGTGGTTTGTTTGCCGGATCAAGAGCTA
CCAACTCTTTTTCCGAAGGTAACTGGCTTCAGCAGAGCGCAGATACCAAATACTGTTCTTCTAGTGTAGC
CGTAGTTAGGCCACCACTTCAAGAACTCTGTAGCACCGCCTACATACCTCGCTCTGCTAATCCTGTTACC
AGTGGCTGCTGCCAGTGGCGATAAGTCGTGTCTTACCGGGTTGGACTCAAGACGATAGTTACCGGATAAG
GCGCAGCGGTCGGGCTGAACGGGGGGTTCGTGCACACAGCCCAGCTTGGAGCGAACGACCTACACCGAAC
TGAGATACCTACAGCGTGAGCTATGAGAAAGCGCCACGCTTCCCGAAGGGAGAAAGGCGGACAGGTATCC
GGTAAGCGGCAGGGTCGGAACAGGAGAGCGCACGAGGGAGCTTCCAGGGGGAAACGCCTGGTATCTTTAT
AGTCCTGTCGGGTTTCGCCACCTCTGACTTGAGCGTCGATTTTTGTGATGCTCGTCAGGGGGGCGGAGCC
TATGGAAAAACGCCAGCAACGCGGCCTTTTTACGGTTCCTGGCCTTTTGCTGGCCTTTTGCTCACATGTT
CTTTCCTGCGTTATCCCCTGATTCTGTGGATAACCGTATTACCGCCTTTGAGTGAGCTGATACCGCTCGC
CGCAGCCGAACGACCGAGCGCAGCGAGTCAGTGAGCGAGGAAGCGGAAGAGCGCCTGATGCGGTATTTTC
TCCTTACGCATCTGTGCGGTATTTCACACCGCAATGGTGCACTCTCAGTACAATCTGCTCTGATGCCGCA
TAGTTAAGCCAGTATACACTCCGCTATCGCTACGTGACTGGGTCATGGCTGCGCCCCGACACCCGCCAAC
ACCCGCTGACGCGCCCTGACGGGCTTGTCTGCTCCCGGCATCCGCTTACAGACAAGCTGTGACCGTCTCC
GGGAGCTGCATGTGTCAGAGGTTTTCACCGTCATCACCGAAACGCGCGAGGCAGCTGCGGTAAAGCTCAT
CAGCGTGGTCGTGAAGCGATTCACAGATGTCTGCCTGTTCATCCGCGTCCAGCTCGTTGAGTTTCTCCAG
AAGCGTTAATGTCTGGCTTCTGATAAAGCGGGCCATGTTAAGGGCGGTTTTTTCCTGTTTGGTCACTGAT
GCCTCCGTGTAAGGGGGATTTCTGTTCATGGGGGTAATGATACCGATGAAACGAGAGAGGATGCTCACGA
TACGGGTTACTGATGATGAACATGCCCGGTTACTGGAACGTTGTGAGGGTAAACAACTGGCGGTATGGAT
GCGGCGGGACCAGAGAAAAATCACTCAGGGTCAATGCCAGCGCTTCGTTAATACAGATGTAGGTGTTCCA
CAGGGTAGCCAGCAGCATCCTGCGATGCAGATCCGGAACATAATGGTGCAGGGCGCTGACTTCCGCGTTT
CCAGACTTTACGAAACACGTAAACCGAAGACCATTCATGTTGTTGCTCAGGTCGCAGACGTTTTGCAGCA
GCAGTCGCTTCACGTTCGCTCGCGTATCGGTGATTCATTCTGCTAACCAGTAAGGCAACCCCGCCAGCCT
AGCCGGGTCCTCAACGACAGGAGCACGATCATGCGCACCCGTGGCCAGGACCCAACGCTGCCCGAGATGC
GCCGCGTGCGGCTGCTGGAGATGGCGGACGCGATGGATATGTTCTGCCAAGGGTTGGTTTGCGCATTCAC
AGTTCTCCGCAAGAATTGATTGGCTCCAATTCTTGGAGTGGTGAATCCGTTAGCGAGGTGCCGCCGGCTT
CCATTCAGGTCGAGGTGGCCCGGCTCCATGCACCGCGACGCAACGCGGGGAGGCAGACAAGGTATAGGGC
GGCGCCTACAATCCATGCCAACCCGTTCCATGTGCTCGCCGAGGCGGCATAAATCGCCGTGACGATCAGC
GGTCCAATGATCGAAGTTAGGCTGGTAAGAGCCGCGAGCGATCCTTGAAGCTGTCCCTGATGGTCGTCAT
CTACCTGCCTGGACAGCATGGCCTGCAACGCGGGCATCCCGATGCCGCCGGAAGCGAGAAGAATCATAAT
GGGGAAGGCCATCCAGCCTCGCGTCGCGAACGCCAGCAAGACGTAGCCCAGCGCGTCGGCCGCCATGCCG
GCGATAATGGCCTGCTTCTCGCCGAAACGTTTGGTGGCGGGACCAGTGACGAAGGCTTGAGCGAGGGCGT
GCAAGATTCCGAATACCGCAAGCGACAGGCCGATCATCGTCGCGCTCCAGCGAAAGCGGTCCTCGCCGAA
AATGACCCAGAGCGCTGCCGGCACCTGTCCTACGAGTTGCATGATAAAGAAGACAGTCATAAGTGCGGCG
ACGATAGTCATGCCCCGCGCCCACCGGAAGGAGCTGACTGGGTTGAAGGCTCTCAAGGGCATCGGTCGAG
ATCCCGGTGCCTAATGAGTGAGCTAACTTACATTAATTGCGTTGCGCTCACTGCCCGCTTTCCAGTCGGG
AAACCTGTCGTGCCAGCTGCATTAATGAATCGGCCAACGCGCGGGGAGAGGCGGTTTGCGTATTGGGCGC
CAGGGTGGTTTTTCTTTTCACCAGTGAGACGGGCAACAGCTGATTGCCCTTCACCGCCTGGCCCTGAGAG
AGTTGCAGCAAGCGGTCCACGCTGGTTTGCCCCAGCAGGCGAAAATCCTGTTTGATGGTGGTTAACGGCG
GGATATAACATGAGCTGTCTTCGGTATCGTCGTATCCCACTACCGAGATATCCGCACCAACGCGCAGCCC
GGACTCGGTAATGGCGCGCATTGCGCCCAGCGCCATCTGATCGTTGGCAACCAGCATCGCAGTGGGAACG
ATGCCCTCATTCAGCATTTGCATGGTTTGTTGAAAACCGGACATGGCACTCCAGTCGCCTTCCCGTTCCG
CTATCGGCTGAATTTGATTGCGAGTGAGATATTTATGCCAGCCAGCCAGACGCAGACGCGCCGAGACAGA
ACTTAATGGGCCCGCTAACAGCGCGATTTGCTGGTGACCCAATGCGACCAGATGCTCCACGCCCAGTCGC
GTACCGTCTTCATGGGAGAAAATAATACTGTTGATGGGTGTCTGGTCAGAGACATCAAGAAATAACGCCG
GAACATTAGTGCAGGCAGCTTCCACAGCAATGGCATCCTGGTCATCCAGCGGATAGTTAATGATCAGCCC
ACTGACGCGTTGCGCGAGAAGATTGTGCACCGCCGCTTTACAGGCTTCGACGCCGCTTCGTTCTACCATC
GACACCACCACGCTGGCACCCAGTTGATCGGCGCGAGATTTAATCGCCGCGACAATTTGCGACGGCGCGT
GCAGGGCCAGACTGGAGGTGGCAACGCCAATCAGCAACGACTGTTTGCCCGCCAGTTGTTGTGCCACGCG
GTTGGGAATGTAATTCAGCTCCGCCATCGCCGCTTCCACTTTTTCCCGCGTTTTCGCAGAAACGTGGCTG
GCCTGGTTCACCACGCGGGAAACGGTCTGATAAGAGACACCGGCATACTCTGCGACATCGTATAACGTTA
CTGGTTTCACATTCACCACCCTGAATTGACTCTCTTCCGGGCGCTATCATGCCATACCGCGAAAGGTTTT
GCGCCATTCGATGGTGTCCGGGATCTCGACGCTCTCCCTTATGCGACTCCTGCATTAGGAAGCAGCCCAG
TAGTAGGTTGAGGCCGTTGAGCACCGCCGCCGCAAGGAATGGTGCATGCAAGGAGATGGCGCCCAACAGT
CCCCCGGCCACGGGGCCTGCCACCATACCCACGCCGAAACAAGCGCTCATGAGCCCGAAGTGGCGAGCCC
GATCTTCCCCATCGGTGATGTCGGCGATATAGGCGCCAGCAACCGCACCTGTGGCGCCGGTGATGCCGGC
CACGATGCGTCCGGCGTAGAGGATCGAGATCTCGATCCCGCGAAATTAATACGACTCACTATAGGGGAAT
TGTGAGCGGATAACAATTCCCCTCTAGAAATAATTTTGTTTAACTTTAAGAAGGAGATATACCATGGGTC
ATCATCACCATCACCATTCTGACCAGGAGGCAAAACCTTCAACTGAGGACTTGGGGGATAAGAAGGAAGG
TGAATATATTAAACTCAAAGTCATTGGACAGGATAGCAGTGAGATTCACTTCAAAGTGAAAATGACAACA
CATCTCAAGAAACTCAAAGAATCATACTGTCAAAGACAGGGTGTTCCAATGAACTCACTCAGGTTTCTCT
TTGAGGGTCAGAGAATTGCTGATAATCATACTCCAAAAGAACTGGGAATGGAGGAAGAAGATGTGATTGA
AGTTTATCAGGAACAAACGGGGGGAATGCTCACTCGAGTGAAATCTGCCGTGGCCAATTTCATGGGCGGC
ATCATGGCTGGCAGCTCAGGCTCCGAGCACGGCGGCGGCAGCTGCGGAGGCTCGGACCTGCCCCTGCGTT
TCCCCTACGGGCGGCCAGAGTTCCTGGGGCTGTCTCAGGACGAGGTGGAGTGCAGCGCCGACCACATCGC
CCGCCCCATCCTCATCCTCAAGGAGACTCGGCGGCTGCCCTGGGCCACTGGCTACGCAGAGGTTATCAAT
GCCGGGAAGAGCACACACAATGAAGACCAAGCCAGCTGTGAGGTGCTCACTGTGAAGAAGAAGGCAGGGG
CCGTGACCTCAACCCCAAACAGGAACTCATCCAAGAGACGGTCCTCCATGGTCTCCAAAGGCGAAGAGGA
TAACATGGCAAGTCTGCCCGCAACCCATGAGCTTCACATTTTCGGGTCCATAAATGGAGTAGACTTCGAT
ATGGTGGGTCAAGGCACAGGTAATCCAAATGATGGGTACGAGGAGTTGAACCTCAAAAGTACCAAAGGTG
ACCTTCAATTTAGTCCATGGATCTTGGTGCCGCACATAGGATACGGATTTCATCAATACCTGCCGTACCC
CGACGGAATGAGTCCATTCCAGGCAGCTATGGTTGATGGATCTGGCTACCAGGTTCACCGCACAATGCAA
TTCGAGGATGGAGCCTCACTTACGGTGAACTATCGATATACTTATGAAGGCTCACACATAAAAGGGGAAG
CCCAGGTAAAGGGCACAGGTTTTCCAGCCGATGGTCCGGTTATGACAAACTCTCTGACTGCTGCAGATTG
GTGTAGGAGTAAAAAGACATACCCGAATGACAAAACCATCATCTCAACTTTCAAGTGGTCATATACGACG
GGCAACGGAAAGCGGTATAGATCCACAGCTAGGACGACGTACACGTTTGCTAAGCCGATGGCAGCGAATT
ATCTTAAAAATCAGCCGATGTACGTTTTTCGGAAAACGGAACTGAAACACTCAAAAACTGAACTTAACTT
TAAGGAGTGGCAGAAAGCCTTTACCGACGTGATGGGAATGGACGAACTCTATAAGCCCAATGGGGAAGGG
CTGCAGCTGAAGGAGAACTCGGAATCCGAGGGTGTTTCCTGCCACTATTGGTCGCTGTTTGACGGGCACG
CGGGGTCCGGGGCCGCGGTGGTGGCGTCACGCCTGCTGCAGCACCACATCACGGAGCAGCTGCAGGACAT
CGTGGACATCCTGAAGAACTCCGCCGTCCTGCCCCCTACCTGCCTGGGGGAGGAGCCTGAGAACACGCCC
GCCAACAGCCGGACTCTGACCCGGGCAGCCTCCCTGCGCGGAGGGGTGGGGGCCCCGGGCTCCCCCAGCA
CGCCCCCCACACGCTTCTTTACCGAGAAGAAGATTCCCCATGAGTGCCTGGTCATCGGAGCGCTTGAAAG
TGCATTCAAGGAAATGGACCTACAGATAGAACGAGAGAGGAGTTCATATAATATATCTGGTGGCTGCACG
GCCCTCATTGTGATTTGCCTTTTGGGGAAGCTGTATGTTGCAAATGCTGGGGATAGCAGGGCCATAATCA
TCAGAAATGGAGAAATTATCCCCATGTCTTCAGAATTTACCCCCGAGACGGAGCGCCAGCGACTTCAGTA
CCTGGCATTCATGCAGCCTCACTTGCTGGGAAATGAGTTCACACATTTGGAGTTTCCAAGGAGAGTACAG
AGAAAGGAGCTTGGAAAGAAGATGCTCTACAGGGACTTTAATATGACAGGCTGGGCATACAAAACCATTG
AGGATGAGGACTTGAAGTTCCCCCTTATATATGGAGAAGGCAAGAAGGCCCGGGTAATGGCAACTATTGG
AGTGACCAGGGGACTTGGGGACCATGACCTGAAGGTGCATGACTCCAACATCTACATTAAACCATTCCTG
TCTTCAGCTCCAGAGGTAAGAATCTACGATCTTTCAAAATATGATCATGGATCAGATGATGTGCTGATCT
TGGCCACTGATGGACTCTGGGACGTTTTATCAAATGAAGAAGTAGCAGAAGCAATCACTCAGTTTCTTCC
TAACTGTGATCCAGATGATCCTCACAGGTACACACTGGCAGCTCAGGACCTGGTGATGCGTGCCCGGGGT
GTGCTGAAGGACAGAGGATGGCGGATATCTAATGACCGACTGGGCTCAGGAGACGACATTTCTGTATATG
TCATTCCTTTAATACATGGAAACAAGCTGTCATGATGACGGCCGCGTAAAGATCCGGCTGCTAACAAAGC
CCGAAAGGAAGCTGAGTTGGCTGCTGCCACCGCTGAGCAATAACTAGCATAACCCCTTGGGGCCTCTAAA
CGGGTCTTGAGGGGTTTTTTGCTGAAAGGAGGAACTATATCCGGATATCCCGCAAGAGGCCCGGCAGTAC
CGGCATAACCAAGCCTATGCCTACAGCATCCAGGGTGACGGTGCCGAGGATGACGATGAGCGCATTGTTA
GATTTCATACACGGTGCCTGACTGCGTTAGCAATTTAACTGTGATAAACTACCGCATTAAAGCTTATCGA
TGATAAGCTGTCAAACATGAGAC
